Addgene plasmid #154028: pDONR223 SARS-CoV-2 NSP5 Cys146Ala
Purpose: Gateway-compatible Entry vector
Depositing lab: Fritz Roth. Depositing organization: Sinai Health System. Publication: A Comprehensive, Flexible Collection of SARS-CoV-2 Coding Regions. Kim DK, Knapp JJ, Kuang D, Chawla A, Cassonnet P, Lee H, Sheykhkarimli D, Samavarchi-Tehrani P, Abdouni H, Rayhan A, Li R, Pogoutse O, Coyaud E, van der Werf S, Demeret C, Gingras AC, Taipale M, Raught B, Jacob Y, Roth FP. G3 (Bethesda). 2020 Aug 6. pii: g3.120.401554. doi: 10.1534/g3.120.401554. PubMed 32763951.
Backbone
  Vector backbone: pDONR223
  Backbone manufacturer: Rual et al, Genome Res. 14:2128-2135, 2004.
  Backbone size w/o insert (bp): 5005
  Vector type: Gateway-compatible Entry vector, with mutagenized insert of NSP5 gene's CDS from SARS-CoV-2 isolate Wuhan-Hu-1
Growth in bacteria
  Bacterial resistance: Spectinomycin, 50 μg/mL
  Growth temperature: 37°C
  Growth strain: DH5alpha
  Copy number: Unknown
Gene/Insert
  Gene/Insert name: NSP5
  Species: SARS-CoV-2 isolate Wuhan-Hu-1
  Insert size (bp): 924
  Mutation: Many synonymous changes due to codon optimization
  Cloning method: Gateway Cloning
  Sequencing primers: 5′ M13F; 3′ M13R
Terms and licenses: Academic/Nonprofit Terms; Industry Terms
How to cite: pDONR223 SARS-CoV-2 NSP5 Cys146Ala was a gift from Fritz Roth (Addgene plasmid # 154028 ; http://n2t.net/addgene:154028 ; RRID:Addgene_154028)
