[The description below was written by a language model from this plasmid's Addgene catalogue record and pLannotate feature annotations shown in this document.]
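Description:
pDONR223 SARS-CoV-2 NSP5 Cys146Ala is a Gateway-compatible entry clone built on the pDONR223 backbone, carrying a mutagenized coding sequence for non-structural protein 5 (NSP5) of SARS-CoV-2 isolate Wuhan-Hu-1. It is a bacterial propagation plasmid rather than an expression vector. It replicates in E. coli from a high-copy ColE1/pUC-type origin and is selected with spectinomycin through the aadA (SmR) aminoglycoside adenylyltransferase gene, which sits downstream of a fragment of the class 1 integron Pc promoter and a residual gentamicin-resistance fragment. The sequenced plasmid is 3,714 nt. This is smaller than the listed empty backbone, which is expected because the donor cassette between the att sites is replaced by the insert during Gateway cloning.

The insert is listed as 924 bp and is annotated as a roughly 918 nt fragment matching the SARS-CoV-2 replicase polyprotein 1a. The functional text attached to that automated match refers to nsp10 and is a generic polyprotein annotation, not a description of this insert. The sequence carries many synonymous changes from codon optimization, and the construct name indicates a Cys146Ala substitution; the record does not state the rationale for this mutation. The open reading frame is flanked by two attL recombination sites (annotated attL3 and attL2), so LR Clonase can move it into any compatible destination vector that supplies promoters and tags. Upstream rrnB T1 and T2 terminators insulate the cassette from read-through transcription, and a T7 promoter lies just outside the downstream att site, oriented toward the insert on the reverse strand. Short lacZα and lacI fragments are backbone remnants. The clone belongs to a collection of SARS-CoV-2 coding regions intended as a flexible source for building expression constructs.
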