Features (pLannotate 1.2.2; 12 found; start..end, strand, type, name):
    124..151     -  terminator     rrnB T2 terminator: transcription terminator T2 from the E. coli rrnB gene
    283..326     +  terminator     rrnB T1 terminator: Escherichia coli rrnB; transcription terminator T1 from the E. coli rrnB gene
    373..409     -  CDS            lacZα (fragment): LacZα fragment of β-galactosidase; lacZ fragment
    426..521     +  protein_bind   attL3: mutant version of attL; recombination site for the Gateway® LR reaction LR Clonase™
    527..1444    +  CDS            R1A_SARS2 (fragment) (sequence partly withheld): Experimental evidence at protein level: Swiss-Prot protein existence level 1. [Non-structural protein 10]: Plays a pivotal role in viral transcription by stimulating both nsp14 3'-5' exoribonuclease and nsp16 2'-O-methyltransferase activities. Therefore plays an essential role in viral mRNAs cap methylation. From Severe acute respiratory syndrome coronavirus 2 (2019-nCoV) (SARS-CoV-2).
   1449..1548    -  protein_bind   attL2: mutant version of attL; recombination site for the Gateway® LR reaction LR Clonase™
   1566..1584    -  promoter       T7 promoter: promoter for bacteriophage T7 RNA polymerase
   1774..1797    +  promoter       Pc promoter (fragment): intI1 (promoter lies within the coding sequence); class 1 integron promoter
   1973..2029    +  CDS            GmR (fragment): gentamycin acetyltransferase; aacC1; confers resistance to gentamycin
   2036..2827    +  CDS            SmR: aminoglycoside adenylyltransferase (Murphy, 1985); aadA; confers resistance to spectinomycin and streptomycin
   2920..3508    +  rep_origin     ori: high-copy-number ColE1/pMB1/pBR322/pUC origin of replication
   3691..69      +  CDS            lacI (fragment) (across the origin): lac repressor; lacI; The lac repressor binds to the lac operator to inhibit transcription in E. coli. This inhibition can be relieved by adding lactose or isopropyl-β-D-thiogalactopyranoside (IPTG).
>Addgene plasmid #154028 | pDONR223 SARS-CoV-2 NSP5 Cys146Ala | addgene full sequence | sequence record 299772 | Addgene NGS Result
CCCCGCGCGTTGGCCGATTCATTAATGCAGCTGGCACGACAGGTTTCCCGACTGGAAAGCGGGCAGTGAG
CGCAACGCAATTAATACGCGTACCGCTAGCCAGGAAGAGTTTGTAGAAACGCAAAAAGGCCATCCGTCAG
GATGGCCTTCTGCTTAGTTTGATGCCTGGCAGTTTATGGCGGGCGTCCTGCCCGCCACCCTCCGGGCCGT
TGCTTCACAACGTTCAAATCCGCTCCCGGCGGATTTGTCCTACTCAGGAGAGCGTTCACCGACAAACAAC
AGATAAAACGAAAGGCCCAGTCTTCCGACTGAGCCTTTCGTTTTATTTGATGCCTGGCAGTTCCCTACTC
TCGCGTTAACGCTAGCATGGATGTTTTCCCAGTCACGACGTTGTAAAACGACGGCCAGTCTTAAGCTCGG
GCCCCAAATAATGATTTTATTTTGACTGATAGTGACCTGTTCGTTGCAACAAATTGATGAGCAATGCTTT
TTTATAATGCCAACTTTGTACAAAAAAGTTGGCATG
[912 nt withheld, positions 527-1438]
TTCCAGTAATACCCAACTTTCTTGTACAAAGTTGGCATTATAAGAAAGCATTGCTTATCAATTTGTTGCA
ACGAACAGGTCACTATCAGTCAAAATAAAATCATTATTTGCCATCCAGCTGATATCCCCTATAGTGAGTC
GTATTACATGGTCATAGCTGTTTCCTGGCAGCTCTGGCCCGTGTCTCAAAATCTCTGATGTTACATTGCA
CAAGATAAAAATATATCATCATGCCTCCTCTAGACCAGCCAGGACAGAAATGCCTCGACTTCGCTGCTAC
CCAAGGTTGCCGGGTGACGCACACCGTGGAAACGGATGAAGGCACGAACCCAGTGGACATAAGCCTGTTC
GGTTCGTAAGCTGTAATGCAAGTAGCGTATGCGCTCACGCAACTGGTCCAGAACCTTGACCGAACGCAGC
GGTGGTAACGGCGCAGTGGCGGTTTTCATGGCTTGTTATGACTGTTTTTTTGGGGTACAGTCTATGCCTC
GGGCATCCAAGCAGCAAGCGCGTTACGCCGTGGGTCGATGTTTGATGTTATGGAGCAGCAACGATGTTAC
GCAGCAGGGCAGTCGCCCTAAAACAAAGTTAAACATTATGAGGGAAGCGGTGATCGCCGAAGTATCGACT
CAACTATCAGAGGTAGTTGGCGTCATCGAGCGCCATCTCGAACCGACGTTGCTGGCCGTACATTTGTACG
GCTCCGCAGTGGATGGCGGCCTGAAGCCACACAGTGATATTGATTTGCTGGTTACGGTGACCGTAAGGCT
TGATGAAACAACGCGGCGAGCTTTGATCAACGACCTTTTGGAAACTTCGGCTTCCCCTGGAGAGAGCGAG
ATTCTCCGCGCTGTAGAAGTCACCATTGTTGTGCACGACGACATCATTCCGTGGCGTTATCCAGCTAAGC
GCGAACTGCAATTTGGAGAATGGCAGCGCAATGACATTCTTGCAGGTATCTTCGAGCCAGCCACGATCGA
CATTGATCTGGCTATCTTGCTGACAAAAGCAAGAGAACATAGCGTTGCCTTGGTAGGTCCAGCGGCGGAG
GAACTCTTTGATCCGGTTCCTGAACAGGATCTATTTGAGGCGCTAAATGAAACCTTAACGCTATGGAACT
CGCCGCCCGACTGGGCTGGCGATGAGCGAAATGTAGTGCTTACGTTGTCCCGCATTTGGTACAGCGCAGT
AACCGGCAAAATCGCGCCGAAGGATGTCGCTGCCGACTGGGCAATGGAGCGCCTGCCGGCCCAGTATCAG
CCCGTCATACTTGAAGCTAGACAGGCTTATCTTGGACAAGAAGAAGATCGCTTGGCCTCGCGCGCAGATC
AGTTGGAAGAATTTGTCCACTACGTGAAAGGCGAGATCACCAAGGTAGTCGGCAAATAACCCTCGAGCCA
CCCATGACCAAAATCCCTTAACGTGAGTTACGCGTCGTTCCACTGAGCGTCAGACCCCGTAGAAAAGATC
AAAGGATCTTCTTGAGATCCTTTTTTTCTGCGCGTAATCTGCTGCTTGCAAACAAAAAAACCACCGCTAC
CAGCGGTGGTTTGTTTGCCGGATCAAGAGCTACCAACTCTTTTTCCGAAGGTAACTGGCTTCAGCAGAGC
GCAGATACCAAATACTGTTCTTCTAGTGTAGCCGTAGTTAGGCCACCACTTCAAGAACTCTGTAGCACCG
CCTACATACCTCGCTCTGCTAATCCTGTTACCAGTGGCTGCTGCCAGTGGCGATAAGTCGTGTCTTACCG
GGTTGGACTCAAGACGATAGTTACCGGATAAGGCGCAGCGGTCGGGCTGAACGGGGGGTTCGTGCACACA
GCCCAGCTTGGAGCGAACGACCTACACCGAACTGAGATACCTACAGCGTGAGCTATGAGAAAGCGCCACG
CTTCCCGAAGGGAGAAAGGCGGACAGGTATCCGGTAAGCGGCAGGGTCGGAACAGGAGAGCGCACGAGGG
AGCTTCCAGGGGGAAACGCCTGGTATCTTTATAGTCCTGTCGGGTTTCGCCACCTCTGACTTGAGCGTCG
ATTTTTGTGATGCTCGTCAGGGGGGCGGAGCCTATGGAAAAACGCCAGCAACGCGGCCTTTTTACGGTTC
CTGGCCTTTTGCTGGCCTTTTGCTCACATGTTCTTTCCTGCGTTATCCCCTGATTCTGTGGATAACCGTA
TTACCGCCTTTGAGTGAGCTGATACCGCTCGCCGCAGCCGAACGACCGAGCGCAGCGAGTCAGTGAGCGA
GGAAGCGGAAGAGCGCCCAATACGCAAACCGCCTCT
