>Addgene plasmid #154028 | pDONR223 SARS-CoV-2 NSP5 Cys146Ala | depositor full sequence | sequence record 300323 | Depositor Sequence
ATG
[912 nt withheld, positions 4-915]
TTCCAGTAA
